>Addgene plasmid #114907 | RGFR3 X052_pECIA14 | addgene full sequence | sequence record 296422 | Addgene NGS Result
GTAAAACGACGGCCAGTGAATTAATTCGTTGCAGGACAGGATGTGGTGCCCGATGTGACTAGCTCTTTGC
TGCAGGCCGTCCTATCCTCTGGTTCCGATAAGAGACCCAGAACTCCGGCCCCCCACCGCCCACCGCCACC
CCCATACATATGTGGTACGCAAGTAAGAGTGCCTGCGCATGCCCCATGTGCCCCACCAAGAGCTTTGCAT
CCCATACAAGTCCCCAAAGTGGAGAACCGAACCAATTCTTCGCGGGCAGAACAAAAGCTTCTGCACACGT
CTCCACTCGAATTTGGAGCCGGCCGGCGTGTGCAAAAGAGGTGAATCGAACGAAAGACCCGTGTGTAAAG
CCGCGTTTCCAAAATGTATAAAACCGAGAGCATCTGGCCAATGTGCATCAGTTGTGGTCAGCAGCAAAAT
CAAGTGAATCATCTCAGTGCAACTAAAGGGGGGATCCGATCTCAATATGAAGTTATGCATATTACTGGCC
GTCGTGGCCTTTGTTGGCCTCTCGCTCGGGTCTCTCGACCAACAAGGTCAAGCTCTCTTGTCATGGAAGT
CTCAACTGAACATCTCCGGCGACGCTTTTTCCTCCTGGCACGTCGCCGACACATCTCCCTGCAATTGGGT
CGGCGTAAAATGTAACCGTAGAGGTGAAGTTTCGGAGATACAGCTCAAAGGTATGGACTTGCAAGGTTCT
CTGCCGGTGACTAGTCTCCGGAGCCTCAAGTCTCTTACTTCCCTCACTTTATCTTCACTGAATCTCACCG
GAGTAATCCCCAAGGAGATCGGAGACTTCACGGAGCTTGAGTTACTCGATTTGTCGGATAATTCTCTCTC
CGGTGATATCCCTGTGGAAATCTTCAGGCTCAAGAAACTCAAGACTCTGTCTCTGAACACTAACAATCTA
GAAGGTCATATTCCGATGGAGATTGGGAATCTTTCGGGTCTCGTAGAGCTTATGCTTTTCGACAACAAGC
TATCCGGAGAGATCCCAAGGAGTATCGGAGAGCTCAAGAATCTACAAGTCTTACGTGCTGGTGGGAACAA
GAATCTAAGAGGTGAGCTTCCTTGGGAGATAGGTAACTGCGAGAATCTTGTAATGCTTGGTCTCGCTGAG
ACTAGTCTCTCCGGGAAACTTCCGGCGTCGATTGGAAACCTGAAACGTGTTCAGACAATAGCAATTTACA
CGTCACTCTTGTCTGGTCCAATTCCGGATGAGATTGGATACTGCACAGAGCTCCAAAACCTCTACTTGTA
TCAGAATTCAATCTCAGGATCGATCCCTACCACCATTGGAGGTTTAAAGAAGCTGCAGAGTCTACTTTTA
TGGCAGAACAATCTCGTTGGGAAAATCCCAACCGAGCTTGGGAACTGTCCCGAGCTCTGGCTTATCGATT
TTTCCGAGAATCTCCTCACCGGGACCATCCCAAGGAGCTTCGGAAAACTTGAGAATCTACAAGAGCTTCA
GCTGAGTGTAAACCAGATCTCAGGAACAATCCCTGAAGAGCTAACGAATTGCACGAAGCTGACGCATTTA
GAGATCGACAATAATCTCATCACAGGAGAGATTCCGTCATTGATGAGTAACCTAAGAAGCTTAACCATGT
TCTTCGCATGGCAGAACAAGTTAACTGGAAACATCCCTCAAAGTCTCTCCCAGTGTCGTGAGCTTCAAGC
CATCGATCTCTCTTACAACAGTCTCTCTGGCTCCATCCCAAAAGAGATATTCGGGTTACGAAACCTCACG
AAGCTTCTTCTTCTCTCCAATGATTTGTCGGGTTTCATACCTCCGGATATTGGAAACTGTACGAATCTTT
ACCGGTTAAGACTCAACGGTAACAGACTCGCCGGAAGTATCCCGTCGGAAATCGGGAATCTGAAAAATCT
CAACTTTGTTGATATAAGTGAGAACCGTCTCGTCGGGTCAATCCCTCCGGCGATCTCTGGTTGTGAAAGC
CTCGAGTTTCTCGATCTTCACACGAATAGTCTCTCCGGTTCATTGCTCGGTACTACACTCCCAAAGAGCT
TGAAGTTCATCGATTTCTCCGATAATGCTCTGTCCAGTACTCTGCCTCCGGGAATAGGATTGTTGACAGA
GCTTACAAAGCTCAATCTCGCCAAGAACAGATTATCCGGCGAAATCCCTAGAGAAATCTCCACTTGTCGG
AGTCTACAGCTTCTCAATCTCGGCGAAAATGACTTTTCTGGTGAAATCCCTGACGAATTGGGTCAAATCC
CGTCTCTGGCGATATCTCTTAATCTCAGCTGCAATAGGTTCGTCGGAGAAATCCCGTCTAGATTCTCCGA
CTTGAAAAACCTTGGAGTGCTCGACGTATCTCACAACCAACTCACCGGAAACTTAAACGTTTTAACGGAT
TTGCAAAACCTCGTCTCTCTCAACATCTCCTACAACGATTTCTCCGGCGATTTACCCAACACGCCCTTTT
TCCGGCGACTTCCACTTTCTGATCTCGCCTCAAACAGAGGGCTTTACATCTCGAACGCAATCTCGACCCG
ACCCGACCCGACGACCAGGAACAGCCTGGAGGTGCTGTTCCAGGGACCAAGCGGCAATCCCGGCGGCGAT
CTGGCCCCCCAGATGCTGCGCGAGCTGCAGGAGACCAATGCCGCCCTGCAGGACGTGCGCGAGCTGCTGC
GCCACCGCGTGAAGGAGATCACCTTCCTGAAGAACACCGTGATGGAGTGCGACGCCTGCGGCATGCAGCC
CTCTAGAGGCTCCGGCTCCATCATCCCAGTTGAGGAGGAGAACCCGGACTTCTGGAACCGCGAGGCAGCC
GAGGCCCTGGGTGCCGCCAAGAAGCTGCAGCCTGCACAGACAGCCGCCAAGAACCTCATCATCTTCCTGG
GCGATGGGATGGGGGTGTCTACGGTGACAGCTGCCAGGATCCTAAAAGGGCAGAAGAAGGACAAACTGGG
GCCTGAGATACCCCTGGCCATGGACCGCTTCCCATATGTGGCTCTGTCCAAGACATACAATGTAGACAAA
CATGTGCCAGACAGTGGAGCCACAGCCACGGCCTACCTGTGCGGGGTCAAGGGCAACTTCCAGACCATTG
GCTTGAGTGCAGCCGCCCGCTTTAACCAGTGCAACACGACACGCGGCAACGAGGTCATCTCCGTGATGAA
TCGGGCCAAGAAAGCAGGGAAGTCAGTGGGAGTGGTAACCACCACACGAGTGCAGCACGCCTCGCCAGCC
GGCACCTACGCCCACACGGTGAACCGCAACTGGTACTCGGACGCCGACGTGCCTGCCTCGGCCCGCCAGG
AGGGGTGCCAGGACATCGCTACGCAGCTCATCTCCAACATGGACATTGACGTGATCCTAGGTGGAGGCCG
AAAGTACATGTTTCGCATGGGAACCCCAGACCCTGAGTACCCAGATGACTACAGCCAAGGTGGGACCAGG
CTGGACGGGAAGAATCTGGTGCAGGAATGGCTGGCGAAGCGCCAGGGTGCCCGGTATGTGTGGAACCGCA
CTGAGCTCATGCAGGCTTCCCTGGACCCGTCTGTGACCCATCTCATGGGTCTCTTTGAGCCTGGAGACAT
GAAATACGAGATCCACCGAGACTCCACACTGGACCCCTCCCTGATGGAGATGACAGAGGCTGCCCTGCGC
CTGCTGAGCAGGAACCCCCGCGGCTTCTTCCTCTTCGTGGAGGGTGGTCGCATCGACCATGGTCATCATG
AAAGCAGGGCTTACCGGGCACTGACTGAGACGATCATGTTCGACGACGCCATTGAGAGGGCGGGCCAGCT
CACCAGCGAGGAGGACACGCTGAGCCTCGTCACTGCCGACCACTCCCACGTCTTCTCCTTCGGAGGCTAC
CCCCTGCGAGGGAGCTCCATCTTCGGGCTGGCCCCTGGCAAGGCCCGGGACAGGAAGGCCTACACGGTCC
TCCTATACGGAAACGGTCCAGGCTATGTGCTCAAGGACGGCGCCCGGCCGGATGTTACCGAGAGCGAGAG
CGGGAGCCCCGAGTATCGGCAGCAGTCAGCAGTGCCCCTGGACGAAGAGACCCACGCAGGCGAGGACGTG
GCGGTGTTCGCGCGCGGCCCGCAGGCGCACCTGGTTCACGGCGTGCAGGAGCAGACCTTCATAGCGCACG
TCATGGCCTTCGCCGCCTGCCTGGAGCCCTACACCGCCTGCGACCTGGCGCCCCCCGCCGGCACCACCGA
CGCCGCGCACCCGGGTTCTAGAGGAAGCACCTCCGGCGATAACGATTACAAGGATGATGATGATAAGGCC
AGCGGCACCGGTCATCATCACCATCACCATTGAGTTTAAACCCGCTGATCAGCCTCGACTGTGCCTTCTA
AGGCCTGAGCTCGCTGATCAGCCTCGATCGAGGATCCAGACATGATAAGATACATTGATGAGTTTGGACA
AACCACAACTAGAATGCAGTGAAAAAAATGCTTTATTTGTGAAATTTGTGATGCTATTGCTTTATTTGTA
ACCATTATAAGCTGCAATAAACAAGTTAACAACAACAATTGCATTCATTTTATGTTTCAGGTTCAGGGGG
AGGTGTGGGAGGTTTTTTAAAGCAAGTAAAACCTCTACAAATGTGGTATGGCTGATTATGATCAGTCGAC
CTGCAGGCATGCAAGCTTGGCGTAATCATGGTCATAGCTGTTTCCTGTGTGAAATTGTTATCCGCTCACA
ATTCCACACAACATACGAGCCGGAAGCATAAAGTGTAAAGCCTGGGGTGCCTAATGAGTGAGCTAACTCA
CATTAATTGCGTTGCGCTCACTGCCCGCTTTCCAGTCGGGAAACCTGTCGTGCCAGCTGCATTAATGAAT
CGGCCAACGCGCGGGGAGAGGCGGTTTGCGTATTGGGCGCTCTTCCGCTTCCTCGCTCACTGACTCGCTG
CGCTCGGTCGTTCGGCTGCGGCGAGCGGTATCAGCTCACTCAAAGGCGGTAATACGGTTATCCACAGAAT
CAGGGGATAACGCAGGAAAGAACATGTGAGCAAAAGGCCAGCAAAAGGCCAGGAACCGTAAAAAGGCCGC
GTTGCTGGCGTTTTTCCATAGGCTCCGCCCCCCTGACGAGCATCACAAAAATCGACGCTCAAGTCAGAGG
TGGCGAAACCCGACAGGACTATAAAGATACCAGGCGTTTCCCCCTGGAAGCTCCCTCGTGCGCTCTCCTG
TTCCGACCCTGCCGCTTACCGGATACCTGTCCGCCTTTCTCCCTTCGGGAAGCGTGGCGCTTTCTCATAG
CTCACGCTGTAGGTATCTCAGTTCGGTGTAGGTCGTTCGCTCCAAGCTGGGCTGTGTGCACGAACCCCCC
GTTCAGCCCGACCGCTGCGCCTTATCCGGTAACTATCGTCTTGAGTCCAACCCGGTAAGACACGACTTAT
CGCCACTGGCAGCAGCCACTGGTAACAGGATTAGCAGAGCGAGGTATGTAGGCGGTGCTACAGAGTTCTT
GAAGTGGTGGCCTAACTACGGCTACACTAGAAGAACAGTATTTGGTATCTGCGCTCTGCTGAAGCCAGTT
ACCTTCGGAAAAAGAGTTGGTAGCTCTTGATCCGGCAAACAAACCACCGCTGGTAGCGGTGGTTTTTTTG
TTTGCAAGCAGCAGATTACGCGCAGAAAAAAAGGATCTCAAGAAGATCCTTTGATCTTTTCTACGGGGTC
TGACGCTCAGTGGAACGAAAACTCACGTTAAGGGATTTTGGTCATGAGATTATCAAAAAGGATCTTCACC
TAGATCCTTTTAAATTAAAAATGAAGTTTTAAATCAATCTAAAGTATATATGAGTAAACTTGGTCTGACA
GTTACCAATGCTTAATCAGTGAGGCACCTATCTCAGCGATCTGTCTATTTCGTTCATCCATAGTTGCCTG
ACTCCCCGTCGTGTAGATAACTACGATACGGGAGGGCTTACCATCTGGCCCCAGTGCTGCAATGATACCG
CGAGACCCACGCTCACCGGCTCCAGATTTATCAGCAATAAACCAGCCAGCCGGAAGGGCCGAGCGCAGAA
GTGGTCCTGCAACTTTATCCGCCTCCATCCAGTCTATTAATTGTTGCCGGGAAGCTAGAGTAAGTAGTTC
GCCAGTTAATAGTTTGCGCAACGTTGTTGCCATTGCTACAGGCATCGTGGTGTCACGCTCGTCGTTTGGT
ATGGCTTCATTCAGCTCCGGTTCCCAACGATCAAGGCGAGTTACATGATCCCCCATGTTGTGCAAAAAAG
CGGTTAGCTCCTTCGGTCCTCCGATCGTTGTCAGAAGTAAGTTGGCCGCAGTGTTATCACTCATGGTTAT
GGCAGCACTGCATAATTCTCTTACTGTCATGCCATCCGTAAGATGCTTTTCTGTGACTGGTGAGTACTCA
ACCAAGTCATTCTGAGAATAGTGTATGCGGCGACCGAGTTGCTCTTGCCCGGCGTCAATACGGGATAATA
CCGCGCCACATAGCAGAACTTTAAAAGTGCTCATCATTGGAAAACGTTCTTCGGGGCGAAAACTCTCAAG
GATCTTACCGCTGTTGAGATCCAGTTCGATGTAACCCACTCGTGCACCCAACTGATCTTCAGCATCTTTT
ACTTTCACCAGCGTTTCTGGGTGAGCAAAAACAGGAAGGCAAAATGCCGCAAAAAAGGGAATAAGGGCGA
CACGGAAATGTTGAATACTCATACTCTTCCTTTTTCAATATTATTGAAGCATTTATCAGGGTTATTGTCT
CATGAGCGGATACATATTTGAATGTATTTAGAAAAATAAACAAATAGGGGTTCCGCGCACATTTCCCCGA
AAAGTGCCACCTGACGTCTAAGAAACCATTATTATCATGACATTAACCTATAAAAATAGGCGTATCACGA
GGCCCTTTCGTCTCGCGCGTTTCGGTGATGACGGTGAAAACCTCTGACACATGCAGCTCCCGGAGACGGT
CACAGCTTGTCTGTAAGCGGATGCCGGGAGCAGACAAGCCCGTCAGGGCGCGTCAGCGGGTGTTGGCGGG
TGTCGGGGCTGGCTTAACTATGCGGCATCAGAGCAGATTGTACTGAGAGTGCACCATATGCGGTGTGAAA
TACCGCACAGATGCGTAAGGAGAAAATACCGCATCAGGCGCCATTCGCCATTCAGGCTGCGCAACTGTTG
GGAAGGGCGATCGGTGCGGGCCTCTTCGCTATTACGCCAGCTGGCGAAAGGGGGATGTGCTGCAAGGCGA
TTAAGTTGGGTAACGCCAGGGTTTTCCCAGTCACGACGTT
Features (pLannotate 1.2.2; 19 found; start..end, strand, type, name):
     23..449     +  promoter       MT promoter: Drosophila metallothionein promoter
    467..520     +  sig_peptide    BiP signal sequence: Drosophila BiP signal sequence
    521..2545    +  CDS            RGI3 (fragment): RGI3_ARATH - Also known as RGFR1 From Arabidopsis thaliana (Mouse-ear cress).
   2582..2761    +  CDS            Comp (fragment): COMP_RAT - Experimental evidence at protein level: Swiss-Prot protein existence level 1. May play a role in the structural integrity of cartilage via its interaction with other extracellular matrix proteins such as the collagens and fibronectin. Can mediate the interaction of chondrocytes with the cartilage extracellular matrix through interaction with cell surface integrin receptors. Could play a role in the pathogenesis of osteoarthritis. Potent suppressor of apoptosis in both primary chondrocytes and transformed cells. Suppresses apoptosis by blocking the activation of caspase-3 and by indu
   2749..4201    +  CDS            SEAP (fragment): secreted alkaline phosphatase from human placenta The natural enzyme has a C-terminal transmembrane sequence that is replaced by a GPI anchor.
   4238..4267    +  CDS            2xFLAG (fragment): two tandem FLAG® epitope tags
   4373..4507    -  polyA_signal   SV40 poly(A) signal: SV40 polyadenylation signal
   4530..4614    -  CDS            large T antigen (fragment): large T antigen from SV40 (simian virus 40)
   4614..4638    +  misc_feature   MCS (fragment): pUC18/19 multiple cloning site
   4675..4691    -  protein_bind   lac operator: The lac repressor binds to the lac operator to inhibit transcription in E. coli. This inhibition can be relieved by adding lactose or isopropyl-β-D-thiogalactopyranoside (IPTG). lac repressor encoded by lacI
   4699..4729    -  promoter       lac promoter: promoter for the E. coli lac operon
   4744..4765    -  protein_bind   CAP binding site: CAP binding activates transcription in the presence of cAMP. E. coli catabolite activator protein
   4778..4870    -  CDS            lacI (fragment): lac repressor; lacI; The lac repressor binds to the lac operator to inhibit transcription in E. coli. This inhibition can be relieved by adding lactose or isopropyl-β-D-thiogalactopyranoside (IPTG).
   5053..5641    -  rep_origin     ori: high-copy-number ColE1/pMB1/pBR322/pUC origin of replication
   5812..6672    -  CDS            AmpR: β-lactamase; bla; confers resistance to ampicillin, carbenicillin, and related antibiotics
   6673..6777    -  promoter       AmpR promoter: bla
   6872..6907    +  CDS            rop (fragment): Rop protein, which maintains plasmids at low copy number; rop
   7009..7108    +  misc_feature   bom (fragment): basis of mobility region from pBR322
   7114..21      -  CDS            lacZα (fragment) (across the origin): LacZα fragment of β-galactosidase; lacZ fragment
