[The description below was written by a language model from this plasmid's Addgene catalogue record and pLannotate feature annotations shown in this document.]
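Description:
RGFR3 X052_pECIA14 is an insect-cell expression plasmid built on the pECIA14 backbone and designed for secreted protein production in Drosophila cell culture. In bacteria it is maintained as a high-copy plasmid through a ColE1/pUC-type origin and selected with ampicillin via the β-lactamase gene. The remaining bacterial elements in the feature table (lac promoter and operator, and fragments of lacZα, lacI, rop and bom) are remnants of the parental cloning vectors and have no role in the expression cassette. No selectable marker for insect cells is annotated.

The expression cassette is driven by the Drosophila metallothionein promoter, which is induced with copper sulfate. A Drosophila BiP signal sequence directs the product into the secretory pathway. The insert is the extracellular domain of the Arabidopsis thaliana leucine-rich repeat receptor kinase encoded by AT4G26540, which the sequence annotation matches to RGI3. It was introduced by ligation-independent cloning. At its C-terminus it is fused to the pentamerising coiled-coil helix of rat COMP, human placental alkaline phosphatase, a FLAG epitope and, according to the depositor, a hexahistidine tag that the automated annotation did not pick up. An SV40 polyadenylation signal lies downstream of the cassette, although it is annotated on the opposite strand.

The record designates this construct as the prey vector, to be paired with the corresponding pECIA2 bait vector. It forms part of a study mapping an extracellular interaction network among Arabidopsis LRR receptor kinases. In this kind of design, COMP-mediated pentamerisation raises avidity so that weak ectodomain interactions can be detected, and the alkaline phosphatase provides an enzymatic readout of prey binding. The FLAG and His tags can serve for detection or purification.
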