Addgene plasmid #114907: RGFR3 X052_pECIA14
Purpose: Prey vector RGFR3 X052_pECIA14 should be used with bait vector RGFR3 X052_pECIA2.
Depositing lab: Youssef Belkhadir. Depositing organization: Gregor Mendel Institute of Molecular Plant Biology. Publication: An extracellular network of Arabidopsis leucine-rich repeat receptor kinases. Smakowska-Luzan E, Mott GA, Parys K, Stegmann M, Howton TC, Layeghifard M, Neuhold J, Lehner A, Kong J, Grunwald K, Weinberger N, Satbhai SB, Mayer D, Busch W, Madalinski M, Stolt-Bergner P, Provart NJ, Mukhtar MS, Zipfel C, Desveaux D, Guttman DS, Belkhadir Y. Nature. 2018 Jan 18;553(7688):342-346. doi: 10.1038/nature25184. Epub 2018 Jan 10. PubMed 29320478.
Backbone
  Vector backbone: pECIA14
  Backbone manufacturer: Chris Garcia (Addgene plasmid # 47051)
  Vector type: Insect Expression
Growth in bacteria
  Bacterial resistance: Ampicillin, 100 μg/mL
  Growth temperature: 37°C
  Growth strain: DH5alpha
  Copy number: High Copy
Gene/Insert
  Gene/Insert name: AT4G26540
  Species: A. thaliana (mustard weed)
  Entrez Gene: AT4G26540 (a.k.a. AT4G26540, M3E9.30, M3E9_30)
  Promoter: Metallothionein (Copper-Inducible)
  Cloning method: Ligation Independent Cloning
Terms and licenses: Academic/Nonprofit Terms; Industry Terms: Not Available to Industry
Depositor comments: Plasmid for secreted expression in Drosophila cell culture by induction via CuSO4. Insert is an extracellular domain of indicated LRR-RK, C-terminally tagged with Pentameric rat COMP helix, Alkaline Phosphatase (human, placental), Flag, and hexahistidine tags. Insert Protein Sequence: SLDQQGQALLSWKSQLNISGDAFSSWHVADTSPCNWVGVKCNRRGEVSEIQLKGMDLQGSLPVTSLRSLKSLTSLTLSSLNLTGVIPKEIGDFTELELLDLSDNSLSGDIPVEIFRLKKLKTLSLNTNNLEGHIPMEIGNLSGLVELMLFDNKLSGEIPRSIGELKNLQVLRAGGNKNLRGELPWEIGNCENLVMLGLAETSLSGKLPASIGNLKRVQTIAIYTSLLSGPIPDEIGYCTELQNLYLYQNSISGSIPTTIGGLKKLQSLLLWQNNLVGKIPTELGNCPELWLIDFSENLLTGTIPRSFGKLENLQELQLSVNQISGTIPEELTNCTKLTHLEIDNNLITGEIPSLMSNLRSLTMFFAWQNKLTGNIPQSLSQCRELQAIDLSYNSLSGSIPKEIFGLRNLTKLLLLSNDLSGFIPPDIGNCTNLYRLRLNGNRLAGSIPSEIGNLKNLNFVDISENRLVGSIPPAISGCESLEFLDLHTNSLSGSLLGTTLPKSLKFIDFSDNALSSTLPPGIGLLTELTKLNLAKNRLSGEIPREISTCRSLQLLNLGENDFSGEIPDELGQIPSLAISLNLSCNRFVGEIPSRFSDLKNLGVLDVSHNQLTGNLNVLTDLQNLVSLNISYNDFSGDLPNTPFFRRLPLSDLASNRGLYISNAISTRPDPTTRNS
How to cite: RGFR3 X052_pECIA14 was a gift from Youssef Belkhadir (Addgene plasmid # 114907 ; http://n2t.net/addgene:114907 ; RRID:Addgene_114907)
